Addgene plasmid #115399: AAEL012385 MIP R
Purpose: Expresses Ae. aegypti receptor in mammalian cells
Depositing lab: Leslie Vosshall. Depositing organization: Rockefeller University. Publication: Small-Molecule Agonists of Ae. aegypti Neuropeptide Y Receptor Block Mosquito Biting. Duvall LB, Ramos-Espiritu L, Barsoum KE, Glickman JF, Vosshall LB. Cell. 2019 Feb 7;176(4):687-701.e5. doi: 10.1016/j.cell.2018.12.004. PubMed 30735632.
Backbone
  Vector backbone: pME18s
  Vector type: Mammalian Expression
Growth in bacteria
  Bacterial resistance: Ampicillin, 100 μg/mL
  Growth temperature: 37°C
  Growth strain: DH5alpha
  Copy number: High Copy
Gene/Insert
  Gene/Insert name: AAEL012385 MIP R
  Species: Aedes aegypti
  Entrez Gene: LOC5576189 (a.k.a. AaeL_AAEL012385, AAEL012385, AAEL016997, GPRGRP2_3)
  Cloning method: Gateway Cloning
Terms and licenses: Academic/Nonprofit Terms; Industry Terms: Not Available to Industry
Depositor comments: The neuropeptide CDS was inserted into the pME18s plasmid using NotI and XhoI sites.
How to cite: AAEL012385 MIP R was a gift from Leslie Vosshall (Addgene plasmid # 115399 ; http://n2t.net/addgene:115399 ; RRID:Addgene_115399)
