[The description below was written by a language model from this plasmid's Addgene catalogue record and pLannotate feature annotations shown in this document.]
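Description:
AAEL012385 MIP R is a mammalian expression plasmid built on the pME18s backbone that carries the coding sequence of an Aedes aegypti receptor, gene AAEL012385 (also listed as GPRGRP2_3). The "MIP R" label presumably denotes a myoinhibitory peptide receptor, although the record does not spell this out. It is propagated in E. coli as a high-copy plasmid through a ColE1/pUC-type origin, and it is selected with ampicillin via a β-lactamase gene driven by its own bla promoter. No mammalian selection marker is annotated, which suggests transient transfection rather than stable line generation.

The expression cassette has the composite arrangement typical of pME18s. The SV40 enhancer and early promoter are followed by a truncated HTLV-1 5' LTR segment, which together form the strong SRα-type hybrid promoter. A modified SV40 intron with splice donor and acceptor sites comes next and helps transcript processing. An SV40 polyadenylation signal terminates the cassette. The feature table leaves the roughly 1 kb between the intron and the poly(A) signal unannotated, and this gap is where the mosquito receptor coding sequence would sit. No epitope tags or reporters are annotated.

The record is inconsistent about construction. The cloning method is given as Gateway, whereas the depositor comment says the coding sequence was inserted using NotI and XhoI sites and calls it a neuropeptide CDS rather than a receptor. No att recombination sites are annotated. The stated purpose is heterologous expression of the Ae. aegypti receptor in mammalian cells, and the associated work concerns small-molecule agonists of mosquito neuropeptide receptors that suppress biting.
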