Features (pLannotate 1.2.2; 7 found; start..end, strand, type, name):
      1..330     +  promoter       SV40 promoter: SV40 enhancer and early promoter
    346..614     +  LTR            5' LTR (truncated): truncated 5' long terminal repeat (LTR) from human T-cell leukemia virus (HTLV) type 1
    644..740     +  intron         SV40 intron: modified SV40 intron with splice donor and acceptor sites
   1805..1939    +  polyA_signal   SV40 poly(A) signal: SV40 polyadenylation signal
   2149..2737    -  rep_origin     ori: high-copy-number ColE1/pMB1/pBR322/pUC origin of replication
   2908..3768    -  CDS            AmpR: β-lactamase; bla; confers resistance to ampicillin, carbenicillin, and related antibiotics
   3769..3873    -  promoter       AmpR promoter: bla
>Addgene plasmid #115399 | AAEL012385 MIP R | addgene full sequence | sequence record 221036 | Addgene NGS Result
GTGTGTCAGTTAGGGTGTGGAAAGTCCCCAGGCTCCCCAGCAGGCAGAAGTATGCAAAGCATGCATCTCA
ATTAGTCAGCAACCAGGTGTGGAAAGTCCCCAGGCTCCCCAGCAGGCAGAAGTATGCAAAGCATGCATCT
CAATTAGTCAGCAACCATAGTCCCGCCCCTAACTCCGCCCATCCCGCCCCTAACTCCGCCCAGTTCCGCC
CATTCTCCGCCCCATGGCTGACTAATTTTTTTTATTTATGCAGAGGCCGAGGCCGCCTCGGCCTCTGAGC
TATTCCAGAAGTAGTGAGGAGGCTTTTTTGGAGGCCTAGGCTTTTGCAAAAAGCTCCTCGATCGAGGGGC
TCGCATCTCTCCTTCACGCGCCCGCCGCCCTACCTGAGGCCGCCATCCACGCCGGTTGAGTCGCGTTCTG
CCGCCTCCCGCCTGTGGTGCCTCCTGAACTGCGTCCGCCGTCTAGGTAAGTTTAAAGCTCAGGTCGAGAC
CGGGCCTTTGTCCGGCGCTCCCTTGGAGCCTACCTAGACTCAGCCGGCTCTCCACGCTTTGCCTGACCCT
GCTTGCTCAACTCTACGTCTTTGTTTCGTTTTCTGTTCTGCGCCGTTACAGATCCAAGCTCTGAAAAACC
AGAAAGTTAACTGGTAAGTTTAGTCTTTTTGTCTTTTATTTCAGGTCCCGGATCCGGTGGTGGTGCAAAT
CAAAGAACTGCTCCTCAGTGGATGTTGCCTTTACTTCTAGGCCTGTACGGAAGTGTTACTTCTGCTCTAA
AAGCTGCGGAATTCCGGAATTTCCTCGAGATGGAGCTACTTCGACTAATACCATCGAAATACTCGGCATC
TTCTTCATCAGCGAAGCGACTACTACATGCGCAACAATCCGTTGCCCGTAGTTGCTGCCTTCGTGATGCA
ATACGCATCGCATCGTTCATCCATCTTCGGAGCAGCTACTCTGAGAGCAACAGTCCGTTGACGGTAGCCA
TTGCCTTCGAGGTGTTAGCCCTTGGTATCGATTTTCGTCATCATCGTCGAAGCGGATGGCAACAATCCAT
TGCCCGAAGTCATTGCCTTCGAGATGGTACAACGATACAAACTCTCCCTCTCTTCAAAAGGGTTTCGTCG
TGCGCAACAGTCCGATGCCCGAAACCTCGACATTACAGGAAGTTACAACATCGTCACCGTCGAGAATCGT
TGAAACGGTCCCTGCCAGCCATCGACTATTGCTTTCGAGATTCAAGTCGTCATCTTTACTACCCATATTG
CCGAAGCGGCCACCGCAACAGCGATGAATGCCTTCGGGATACATTTGGACATTCTCATCATCGAAACCAT
CAAATCATTCGAAATTCATCGCTTTATGTTGCCCAATACGATCCTTTCACGGTGGGCGGCGCATTTAAGC
TCAAACGAAGATCATATTCTATGCGAACATCATCCCATTCAACATCCACAACAACGAGCATCAAAATCAC
CGATCATCAAAGCGACAACGACCAGTTTTGCCATTTATCTTCCATCATCTCCTCAACCCGATCGCGCAAG
GTGGGCGGCAAATCCTTATCGTCGTTCATCAAATCATCAACTTCCATACTATCAAGGTGGGCGGCAAATC
ACCAACCGTCATTATCATCATCACTACTAGTATCAACAAATCAATCTAATCCTACATGCCTACTGGAAAA
AGCAGCGAACATCAATTCATCTGATCGCATACATCAGTGAGCGGCCGCTAGACTAGTCTAGAGAAAAAAC
CTCCCACACCTCCCCCTGAACCTGAAACATAAAATGAATGCAATTGTTGTTGTTAACTTGTTTATTGCAG
CTTATAATGGTTACAAATAAAGCAATAGCATCACAAATTTCACAAATAAAGCATTTTTTTCACTGCATTC
TAGTTGTGGTTTGTCCAAACTCATCAATGTATCTTATCATGTCTGGATCCCCGGGTACCGAGCTCGAATT
AATTCCTCTTCCGCTTCCTCGCTCACTGACTCGCTGCGCTCGGTCGTTCGGCTGCGGCGAGCGGTATCAG
CTCACTCAAAGGCGGTAATACGGTTATCCACAGAATCAGGGGATAACGCAGGAAAGAACATGTGAGCAAA
AGGCCAGCAAAAGGCCAGGAACCGTAAAAAGGCCGCGTTGCTGGCGTTTTTCCATAGGCTCCGCCCCCCT
GACGAGCATCACAAAAATCGACGCTCAAGTCAGAGGTGGCGAAACCCGACAGGACTATAAAGATACCAGG
CGTTTCCCCCTGGAAGCTCCCTCGTGCGCTCTCCTGTTCCGACCCTGCCGCTTACCGGATACCTGTCCGC
CTTTCTCCCTTCGGGAAGCGTGGCGCTTTCTCATAGCTCACGCTGTAGGTATCTCAGTTCGGTGTAGGTC
GTTCGCTCCAAGCTGGGCTGTGTGCACGAACCCCCCGTTCAGCCCGACCGCTGCGCCTTATCCGGTAACT
ATCGTCTTGAGTCCAACCCGGTAAGACACGACTTATCGCCACTGGCAGCAGCCACTGGTAACAGGATTAG
CAGAGCGAGGTATGTAGGCGGTGCTACAGAGTTCTTGAAGTGGTGGCCTAACTACGGCTACACTAGAAGA
ACAGTATTTGGTATCTGCGCTCTGCTGAAGCCAGTTACCTTCGGAAAAAGAGTTGGTAGCTCTTGATCCG
GCAAACAAACCACCGCTGGTAGCGGTGGTTTTTTTGTTTGCAAGCAGCAGATTACGCGCAGAAAAAAAGG
ATCTCAAGAAGATCCTTTGATCTTTTCTACGGGGTCTGACGCTCAGTGGAACGAAAACTCACGTTAAGGG
ATTTTGGTCATGAGATTATCAAAAAGGATCTTCACCTAGATCCTTTTAAATTAAAAATGAAGTTTTAAAT
CAATCTAAAGTATATATGAGTAAACTTGGTCTGACAGTTACCAATGCTTAATCAGTGAGGCACCTATCTC
AGCGATCTGTCTATTTCGTTCATCCATAGTTGCCTGACTCCCCGTCGTGTAGATAACTACGATACGGGAG
GGCTTACCATCTGGCCCCAGTGCTGCAATGATACCGCGAGACCCACGCTCACCGGCTCCAGATTTATCAG
CAATAAACCAGCCAGCCGGAAGGGCCGAGCGCAGAAGTGGTCCTGCAACTTTATCCGCCTCCATCCAGTC
TATTAATTGTTGCCGGGAAGCTAGAGTAAGTAGTTCGCCAGTTAATAGTTTGCGCAACGTTGTTGCCATT
GCTACAGGCATCGTGGTGTCACGCTCGTCGTTTGGTATGGCTTCATTCAGCTCCGGTTCCCAACGATCAA
GGCGAGTTACATGATCCCCCATGTTGTGCAAAAAAGCGGTTAGCTCCTTCGGTCCTCCGATCGTTGTCAG
AAGTAAGTTGGCCGCAGTGTTATCACTCATGGTTATGGCAGCACTGCATAATTCTCTTACTGTCATGCCA
TCCGTAAGATGCTTTTCTGTGACTGGTGAGTACTCAACCAAGTCATTCTGAGAATAGTGTATGCGGCGAC
CGAGTTGCTCTTGCCCGGCGTCAATACGGGATAATACCGCGCCACATAGCAGAACTTTAAAAGTGCTCAT
CATTGGAAAACGTTCTTCGGGGCGAAAACTCTCAAGGATCTTACCGCTGTTGAGATCCAGTTCGATGTAA
CCCACTCGTGCACCCAACTGATCTTCAGCATCTTTTACTTTCACCAGCGTTTCTGGGTGAGCAAAAACAG
GAAGGCAAAATGCCGCAAAAAAGGGAATAAGGGCGACACGGAAATGTTGAATACTCATACTCTTCCTTTT
TCAATATTATTGAAGCATTTATCAGGGTTATTGTCTCATGAGCGGATACATATTTGAATGTATTTAGAAA
AATAAACAAATAGGGGTTCCGCGCACATTTCCCCGAAAAGTGCCACCTGCAAGCTTGGCTGTGGAAT
