>Addgene plasmid #115399 | AAEL012385 MIP R | depositor partial sequence | sequence record 217405 | neuropeptide CDS
ATGGAGCTACTTCGACTAATACCATCGAAATACTCGGCATCTTCTTCATCAGCGAAGCGACTACTACATG
CGCAACAATCCGTTGCCCGTAGTTGCTGCCTTCGTGATGCAATACGCATCGCATCGTTCATCCATCTTCG
GAGCAGCTACTCTGAGAGCAACAGTCCGTTGACGGTAGCCATTGCCTTCGAGGTGTTAGCCCTTGGTATC
GATTTTCGTCATCATCGTCGAAGCGGATGGCAACAATCCATTGCCCGAAGTCATTGCCTTCGAGATGGTA
CAACGATACAAACTCTCCCTCTCTTCAAAAGGGTTTCGTCGTGCGCAACAGTCCGATGCCCGAAACCTCG
ACATTACAGGAAGTTACAACATCGTCACCGTCGAGAATCGTTGAAACGGTCCCTGCCAGCCATCGACTAT
TGCTTTCGAGATTCAAGTCGTCATCTTTACTACCCATATTGCCGAAGCGGCCACCGCAACAGCGATGAAT
GCCTTCGGGATACATTTGGACATTCTCATCATCGAAACCATCAAATCATTCGAAATTCATCGCTTTATGT
TGCCCAATACGATCCTTTCACGGTGGGCGGCGCATTTAAGCTCAAACGAAGATCATATTCTATGCGAACA
TCATCCCATTCAACATCCACAACAACGAGCATCAAAATCACCGATCATCAAAGCGACAACGACCAGTTTT
GCCATTTATCTTCCATCATCTCCTCAACCCGATCGCGCAAGGTGGGCGGCAAATCCTTATCGTCGTTCAT
CAAATCATCAACTTCCATACTATCAAGGTGGGCGGCAAATCACCAACCGTCATTATCATCATCACTACTA
GTATCAACAAATCAATCTAATCCTACATGCCTACTGGAAAAAGCAGCGAACATCAATTCATCTGATCGCA
TACATCAGTGA
